Addgene plasmid #81372: pDONR223_C15orf23_p.P26L
Purpose: Gateway Donor vector containing C15ORF23 , part of the Target Accelerator Plasmid Collection.
Depositing lab: Jesse Boehm & William Hahn & David Root. Depositing organization: Broad Institute. Publication: Systematic Functional Interrogation of Rare Cancer Variants Identifies Oncogenic Alleles. Kim E, Ilic N, Shrestha Y, Zou L, Kamburov A, Zhu C, Yang X, Lubonja R, Tran N, Nguyen C, Lawrence MS, Piccioni F, Bagul M, Doench JG, Chouinard CR, Wu X, Hogstrom L, Natoli T, Tamayo P, Horn H, Corsello SM, Lage K, Root DE, Subramanian A, Golub TR, Getz G, Boehm JS, Hahn WC. Cancer Discov. 2016 Jul;6(7):714-26. doi: 10.1158/2159-8290.CD-16-0160. Epub 2016 May 4. PubMed 27147599.
Backbone
  Vector backbone: pDONR223
  Backbone manufacturer: Invitrogen
  Backbone size w/o insert (bp): 2790
  Vector type: Gateway Entry vector
Growth in bacteria
  Bacterial resistance: Spectinomycin, 50 μg/mL
  Growth temperature: 37°C
  Growth strain: DH5alpha
  Copy number: High Copy
Gene/Insert
  Gene/Insert name: C15ORF23
  Species: H. sapiens (human)
  Mutation: P26L; A40E; R75L; P92S; S232G
  GenBank ID: NM_033286.3
  Entrez Gene: KNSTRN (a.k.a. C15orf23, HSD11, SKAP, TRAF4AF1)
  Promoter: None
  Cloning method: Gateway Cloning
  Sequencing primers: 5′ M13pUC-fwd; 3′ M13-Rev
Terms and licenses: Academic/Nonprofit Terms; Industry Terms: Not Available to Industry
Depositor comments: Open state: NO stop codon immediately follows insert
How to cite: pDONR223_C15orf23_p.P26L was a gift from Jesse Boehm & William Hahn & David Root (Addgene plasmid # 81372 ; http://n2t.net/addgene:81372 ; RRID:Addgene_81372)
