[The description below was written by a language model from this plasmid's Addgene catalogue record and pLannotate feature annotations shown in this document.]
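Description:
pDONR223_C15orf23_p.P26L is a Gateway entry clone built on the Invitrogen pDONR223 backbone and carrying a variant open reading frame of human C15orf23, now named KNSTRN (also SKAP, TRAF4AF1). It belongs to the Target Accelerator Plasmid Collection, a set of cancer-associated alleles assembled for systematic functional testing of rare variants. The plasmid replicates in E. coli from a high-copy ColE1/pUC-type origin and is selected with spectinomycin through the aadA (SmR) adenylyltransferase gene. That gene lies downstream of a class 1 integron Pc promoter fragment and a short remnant of a gentamicin resistance gene. rrnB T1 and T2 terminators, together with small lacZα and lacI fragments, are residual backbone elements.

The KNSTRN coding sequence of roughly 950 bp is flanked by two attL recombination sites. The automated annotation labels both as attL3, although they serve as the paired attL sites that LR Clonase uses to move the insert into attR-containing destination vectors. Although the plasmid name highlights P26L, the record lists four further substitutions relative to the reference transcript: A40E, R75L, P92S and S232G. The record does not say which of these were intended and which are incidental. The insert is in the "open" configuration, with no stop codon right after the ORF, so it can be fused in frame to C-terminal tags supplied by a destination vector.

The entry clone has no promoter driving the insert, and the only one nearby is a T7 promoter just outside the downstream attL site, pointing back towards the insert. The plasmid is therefore a sequence-verifiable shuttle and storage form rather than an expression construct, and M13 primer sites flank the cassette for sequencing.
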