Features (pLannotate 1.2.2; 12 found; start..end, strand, type, name):
     38..74      -  CDS            lacZα (fragment): LacZα fragment of β-galactosidase; lacZ fragment
     91..186     +  protein_bind   attL3: mutant version of attL; recombination site for the Gateway® LR reaction LR Clonase™
    192..1139    +  CDS            KNSTRN: SKAP_HUMAN - Also known as C15orf23 From Homo sapiens (Human).
   1144..1239    -  protein_bind   attL3: mutant version of attL; recombination site for the Gateway® LR reaction LR Clonase™
   1258..1276    -  promoter       T7 promoter: promoter for bacteriophage T7 RNA polymerase
   1466..1489    +  promoter       Pc promoter (fragment): intI1 (promoter lies within the coding sequence); class 1 integron promoter
   1665..1721    +  CDS            GmR (fragment): gentamycin acetyltransferase; aacC1; confers resistance to gentamycin
   1728..2519    +  CDS            SmR: aminoglycoside adenylyltransferase (Murphy, 1985); aadA; confers resistance to spectinomycin and streptomycin
   2612..3200    +  rep_origin     ori: high-copy-number ColE1/pMB1/pBR322/pUC origin of replication
   3383..3475    +  CDS            lacI (fragment): lac repressor; lacI; The lac repressor binds to the lac operator to inhibit transcription in E. coli. This inhibition can be relieved by adding lactose or isopropyl-β-D-thiogalactopyranoside (IPTG).
   3530..3557    -  terminator     rrnB T2 terminator: transcription terminator T2 from the E. coli rrnB gene
   3689..3732    +  terminator     rrnB T1 terminator: Escherichia coli rrnB; transcription terminator T1 from the E. coli rrnB gene
>Addgene plasmid #81372 | pDONR223_C15orf23_p.P26L | addgene full sequence | sequence record 167784 | Addgene NGS Result
GGCAGTTCCCTACTCTCGCGTTAACGCTAGCATGGATGTTTTCCCAGTCACGACGTTGTAAAACGACGGC
CAGTCTTAAGCTCGGGCCCCAAATAATGATTTTATTTTGACTGATAGTGACCTGTTCGTTGCAACAAATT
GATGAGCAATGCTTTTTTATAATGACAACTTTGTACAAAAAAGTTGGCACCATGGCGGCTCCCGAAGCCC
CGCCCCTGGACAGAGTTTTCCGTACAACATGGCTGTCTACAGAGTGCGATTCCCACCTACTTCCGCCTAG
CTACCGGAAGTTTCTATTTGAAACCCAGGAGGCCGACTTAGCCGGTGGCACGACAGTTGCTGCAGGGAAT
CTTTTAAACGAGAGCGAGAAGGACTGCGGGCAGGACCGGCGGGCTCCTGGGGTTCAGCCGTGCCTCCTCG
TTACGATGACCAGTGTGGTTAAGACAGTGTATAGCCTGCAGCCCTCCTCTGCGCTGAGCGGCGGCCAGCC
GGCAGACACACAAACTCGGGCCACTTCTAAGAGTCTCTTACCTGTTAGGTCCAAAGAAGTCGATGTTTCC
AAACAGCTTCATTCAGGAGGTCCAGAGAATGATGTTACAAAAATCACCAAACTGAGACGAGAGAATGGGC
AAATGAAAGCTACTGACACTGCCACCAGAAGGAATGTCAGAAAAGGCTACAAACCACTGAGTAAGCAAAA
ATCAGAGGAAGAGCTCAAGGACAAGAACCAGCTGTTAGAAGCCGTCAACAAGCAGTTGCACCAGAAGTTG
ACTGAAACTCAGGGAGAGCTGAAGGACCTGACCCAGAAGGTAGAGCTGCTGGAGAAGTTTCGGGACAACT
GTTTGGCAATTTTGGAGAGCAAGGGCCTTGATCCAGCTTTAGGCGGTGAGACCCTGGCATCACGACAAGA
ATCCACTACTGATCACATGGACTCTATGTTGCTGTTAGAAACTTTGCAAGAGGAGCTGAAGCTTTTTAAC
GAAACAGCCAAAAAGCAGATGGAGGAGTTACAGGCCTTAAAGGTAAAGCTGGAGATGAAAGAGGAAAGAG
TCCGATTCCTAGAACAGCAAACCTTATGTAACAATCAAGTAAATGATTTAACAACAGCCCTTAAGGAAAT
GGAGCAGCTATTAGAAATGTTGCCAACTTTCTTGTACAAAGTTGGCATTATAAGAAAGCATTGCTTATCA
ATTTGTTGCAACGAACAGGTCACTATCAGTCAAAATAAAATCATTATTTGCCATCCAGCTGATATCCCCT
ATAGTGAGTCGTATTACATGGTCATAGCTGTTTCCTGGCAGCTCTGGCCCGTGTCTCAAAATCTCTGATG
TTACATTGCACAAGATAAAAATATATCATCATGCCTCCTCTAGACCAGCCAGGACAGAAATGCCTCGACT
TCGCTGCTACCCAAGGTTGCCGGGTGACGCACACCGTGGAAACGGATGAAGGCACGAACCCAGTGGACAT
AAGCCTGTTCGGTTCGTAAGCTGTAATGCAAGTAGCGTATGCGCTCACGCAACTGGTCCAGAACCTTGAC
CGAACGCAGCGGTGGTAACGGCGCAGTGGCGGTTTTCATGGCTTGTTATGACTGTTTTTTTGGGGTACAG
TCTATGCCTCGGGCATCCAAGCAGCAAGCGCGTTACGCCGTGGGTCGATGTTTGATGTTATGGAGCAGCA
ACGATGTTACGCAGCAGGGCAGTCGCCCTAAAACAAAGTTAAACATTATGAGGGAAGCGGTGATCGCCGA
AGTATCGACTCAACTATCAGAGGTAGTTGGCGTCATCGAGCGCCATCTCGAACCGACGTTGCTGGCCGTA
CATTTGTACGGCTCCGCAGTGGATGGCGGCCTGAAGCCACACAGTGATATTGATTTGCTGGTTACGGTGA
CCGTAAGGCTTGATGAAACAACGCGGCGAGCTTTGATCAACGACCTTTTGGAAACTTCGGCTTCCCCTGG
AGAGAGCGAGATTCTCCGCGCTGTAGAAGTCACCATTGTTGTGCACGACGACATCATTCCGTGGCGTTAT
CCAGCTAAGCGCGAACTGCAATTTGGAGAATGGCAGCGCAATGACATTCTTGCAGGTATCTTCGAGCCAG
CCACGATCGACATTGATCTGGCTATCTTGCTGACAAAAGCAAGAGAACATAGCGTTGCCTTGGTAGGTCC
AGCGGCGGAGGAACTCTTTGATCCGGTTCCTGAACAGGATCTATTTGAGGCGCTAAATGAAACCTTAACG
CTATGGAACTCGCCGCCCGACTGGGCTGGCGATGAGCGAAATGTAGTGCTTACGTTGTCCCGCATTTGGT
ACAGCGCAGTAACCGGCAAAATCGCGCCGAAGGATGTCGCTGCCGACTGGGCAATGGAGCGCCTGCCGGC
CCAGTATCAGCCCGTCATACTTGAAGCTAGACAGGCTTATCTTGGACAAGAAGAAGATCGCTTGGCCTCG
CGCGCAGATCAGTTGGAAGAATTTGTCCACTACGTGAAAGGCGAGATCACCAAGGTAGTCGGCAAATAAC
CCTCGAGCCACCCATGACCAAAATCCCTTAACGTGAGTTACGCGTCGTTCCACTGAGCGTCAGACCCCGT
AGAAAAGATCAAAGGATCTTCTTGAGATCCTTTTTTTCTGCGCGTAATCTGCTGCTTGCAAACAAAAAAA
CCACCGCTACCAGCGGTGGTTTGTTTGCCGGATCAAGAGCTACCAACTCTTTTTCCGAAGGTAACTGGCT
TCAGCAGAGCGCAGATACCAAATACTGTTCTTCTAGTGTAGCCGTAGTTAGGCCACCACTTCAAGAACTC
TGTAGCACCGCCTACATACCTCGCTCTGCTAATCCTGTTACCAGTGGCTGCTGCCAGTGGCGATAAGTCG
TGTCTTACCGGGTTGGACTCAAGACGATAGTTACCGGATAAGGCGCAGCGGTCGGGCTGAACGGGGGGTT
CGTGCACACAGCCCAGCTTGGAGCGAACGACCTACACCGAACTGAGATACCTACAGCGTGAGCTATGAGA
AAGCGCCACGCTTCCCGAAGGGAGAAAGGCGGACAGGTATCCGGTAAGCGGCAGGGTCGGAACAGGAGAG
CGCACGAGGGAGCTTCCAGGGGGAAACGCCTGGTATCTTTATAGTCCTGTCGGGTTTCGCCACCTCTGAC
TTGAGCGTCGATTTTTGTGATGCTCGTCAGGGGGGCGGAGCCTATGGAAAAACGCCAGCAACGCGGCCTT
TTTACGGTTCCTGGCCTTTTGCTGGCCTTTTGCTCACATGTTCTTTCCTGCGTTATCCCCTGATTCTGTG
GATAACCGTATTACCGCCTTTGAGTGAGCTGATACCGCTCGCCGCAGCCGAACGACCGAGCGCAGCGAGT
CAGTGAGCGAGGAAGCGGAAGAGCGCCCAATACGCAAACCGCCTCTCCCCGCGCGTTGGCCGATTCATTA
ATGCAGCTGGCACGACAGGTTTCCCGACTGGAAAGCGGGCAGTGAGCGCAACGCAATTAATACGCGTACC
GCTAGCCAGGAAGAGTTTGTAGAAACGCAAAAAGGCCATCCGTCAGGATGGCCTTCTGCTTAGTTTGATG
CCTGGCAGTTTATGGCGGGCGTCCTGCCCGCCACCCTCCGGGCCGTTGCTTCACAACGTTCAAATCCGCT
CCCGGCGGATTTGTCCTACTCAGGAGAGCGTTCACCGACAAACAACAGATAAAACGAAAGGCCCAGTCTT
CCGACTGAGCCTTTCGTTTTATTTGATGCCT
