>Addgene plasmid #81372 | pDONR223_C15orf23_p.P26L | depositor partial sequence | sequence record 154691 | Insert sequence
ATGGCGGCTCCCGAAGCCCCGCCCCTGGACAGAGTTTTCCGTACAACATGGCTGTCTACAGAGTGCGATT
CCCACCTACTTCCGCCTAGCTACCGGAAGTTTCTATTTGAAACCCAGGAGGCCGACTTAGCCGGTGGCAC
GACAGTTGCTGCAGGGAATCTTTTAAACGAGAGCGAGAAGGACTGCGGGCAGGACCGGCGGGCTCCTGGG
GTTCAGCCGTGCCTCCTCGTTACGATGACCAGTGTGGTTAAGACAGTGTATAGCCTGCAGCCCTCCTCTG
CGCTGAGCGGCGGCCAGCCGGCAGACACACAAACTCGGGCCACTTCTAAGAGTCTCTTACCTGTTAGGTC
CAAAGAAGTCGATGTTTCCAAACAGCTTCATTCAGGAGGTCCAGAGAATGATGTTACAAAAATCACCAAA
CTGAGACGAGAGAATGGGCAAATGAAAGCTACTGACACTGCCACCAGAAGGAATGTCAGAAAAGGCTACA
AACCACTGAGTAAGCAAAAATCAGAGGAAGAGCTCAAGGACAAGAACCAGCTGTTAGAAGCCGTCAACAA
GCAGTTGCACCAGAAGTTGACTGAAACTCAGGGAGAGCTGAAGGACCTGACCCAGAAGGTAGAGCTGCTG
GAGAAGTTTCGGGACAACTGTTTGGCAATTTTGGAGAGCAAGGGCCTTGATCCAGCTTTAGGCGGTGAGA
CCCTGGCATCACGACAAGAATCCACTACTGATCACATGGACTCTATGTTGCTGTTAGAAACTTTGCAAGA
GGAGCTGAAGCTTTTTAACGAAACAGCCAAAAAGCAGATGGAGGAGTTACAGGCCTTAAAGGTAAAGCTG
GAGATGAAAGAGGAAAGAGTCCGATTCCTAGAACAGCAAACCTTATGTAACAATCAAGTAAATGATTTAA
CAACAGCCCTTAAGGAAATGGAGCAGCTATTAGAAATG
